>Addgene plasmid #229562 | pmMBD2-6G pc2843 | addgene full sequence | sequence record 458265 | Addgene NGS Result
TTGAGATCCTTTTTTTCTGCGCGTAATCTGCTGCTTGCAAACAAAAAAACCACCGCTACCAGCGGTGGTT
TGTTTGCCGGATCAAGAGCTACCAACTCTTTTTCCGAAGGTAACTGGCTTCAGCAGAGCGCAGATACCAA
ATACTGTTCTTCTAGTGTAGCCGTAGTTAGGCCACCACTTCAAGAACTCTGTAGCACCGCCTACATACCT
CGCTCTGCTAATCCTGTTACCAGTGGCTGCTGCCAGTGGCGATAAGTCGTGTCTTACCGGGTTGGACTCA
AGACGATAGTTACCGGATAAGGCGCAGCGGTCGGGCTGAACGGGGGGTTCGTGCACACAGCCCAGCTTGG
AGCGAACGACCTACACCGAACTGAGATACCTACAGCGTGAGCTATGAGAAAGCGCCACGCTTCCCGAAGG
GAGAAAGGCGGACAGGTATCCGGTAAGCGGCAGGGTCGGAACAGGAGAGCGCACGAGGGAGCTTCCAGGG
GGAAACGCCTGGTATCTTTATAGTCCTGTCGGGTTTCGCCACCTCTGACTTGAGCGTCGATTTTTGTGAT
GCTCGTCAGGGGGGCGGAGCCTATGGAAAAACGCCAGCAACGCGGCCTTTTTACGGTTCCTGGCCTTTTG
CTGGCCTTTTGCTCACATGTTCTTTCCTGCGTTATCCCCTGATTCTGTGGATAACCGTATTACCGCCATG
CATTAGTTATTAATAGTAATCAATTACGGGGTCATTAGTTCATAGCCCATATATGGAGTTCCGCGTTACA
TAACTTACGGTAAATGGCCCGCCTGGCTGACCGCCCAACGACCCCCGCCCATTGACGTCAATAATGACGT
ATGTTCCCATAGTAACGCCAATAGGGACTTTCCATTGACGTCAATGGGTGGAGTATTTACGGTAAACTGC
CCACTTGGCAGTACATCAAGTGTATCATATGCCAAGTACGCCCCCTATTGACGTCAATGACGGTAAATGG
CCCGCCTGGCATTATGCCCAGTACATGACCTTATGGGACTTTCCTACTTGGCAGTACATCTACGTATTAG
TCATCGCTATTACCATGGTGATGCGGTTTTGGCAGTACATCAATGGGCGTGGATAGCGGTTTGACTCACG
GGGATTTCCAAGTCTCCACCCCATTGACGTCAATGGGAGTTTGTTTTGGCACCAAAATCAACGGGACTTT
CCAAAATGTCGTAACAACTCCGCCCCATTGACGCAAATGGGCGGTAGGCGTGTACGGTGGGAGGTCTATA
TAAGCAGAGCTGGTTTAGTGAACCGTCAGATCCGCTAGCGCTACCGGACTCAGATCTCGAGCTCAAGCTT
CGAATTCAAAGGCCTACGTCGACATGGACTGCCCGGCCCTCCCCCCCGGATGGAAGAAGGAGGAAGTGAT
CCGAAAATCAGGGCTCAGTGCTGGCAAGAGCGATGTCTACTACTTCAGTCCAAGTGGTAAGAAGTTCAGA
AGTAAACCTCAGCTGGCAAGATACCTGGGAAATGCTGTTGACCTTAGCAGTTTTGACTTCAGGACCGGCA
AGATGATGCCTAGTAAATTACAGAAGAACAAGCAGAGACTCCGGAATGACCCCCTCAATCAGAAACCGGT
ATCCATGGTGAGCAAGGGCGAGGAGCTGTTCACCGGGGTGGTGCCCATCCTGGTCGAGCTGGACGGCGAC
GTAAACGGCCACAAGTTCAGCGTGTCCGGCGAGGGCGAGGGCGATGCCACCTACGGCAAGCTGACCCTGA
AGTTCATCTGCACCACCGGCAAGCTGCCCGTGCCCTGGCCCACCCTCGTGACCACCCTGACCTACGGCGT
GCAGTGCTTCAGCCGCTACCCCGACCACATGAAGCAGCACGACTTCTTCAAGTCCGCCATGCCCGAAGGC
TACGTCCAGGAGCGCACCATCTTCTTCAAGGACGACGGCAACTACAAGACCCGCGCCGAGGTGAAGTTCG
AGGGCGACACCCTGGTGAACCGCATCGAGCTGAAGGGCATCGACTTCAAGGAGGACGGCAACATCCTGGG
GCACAAGCTGGAGTACAACTACAACAGCCACAACGTCTATATCATGGCCGACAAGCAGAAGAACGGCATC
AAGGTGAACTTCAAGATCCGCCACAACATCGAGGACGGCAGCGTGCAGCTCGCCGACCACTACCAGCAGA
ACACCCCCATCGGCGACGGCCCCGTGCTGCTGCCCGACAACCACTACCTGAGCACCCAGTCCGCCCTGAG
CAAAGACCCCAACGAGAAGCGCGATCACATGGTCCTGCTGGAGTTCGTGACCGCCGCCGGGATCACTCTC
GGCATGGACGAGCTGTACAAGTAATCTAGATCATAATCAGCCATACCACATTTGTAGAGGTTTTACTTGC
TTTAAAAAACCTCCCACACCTCCCCCTGAACCTGAAACATAAAATGAATGCAATTGTTGTTGTTAACTTG
TTTATTGCAGCTTATAATGGTTACAAATAAAGCAATAGCATCACAAATTTCACAAATAAAGCATTTTTTT
CACTGCATTCTAGTTGTGGTTTGTCCAAACTCATCAATGTATCTTAAGGCGTAAATTGTAAGCGTTAATA
TTTTGTTAAAATTCGCGTTAAATTTTTGTTAAATCAGCTCATTTTTTAACCAATAGGCCGAAATCGGCAA
AATCCCTTATAAATCAAAAGAATAGACCGAGATAGGGT
[37 nt withheld, positions 2699-2735]
AAAGAACGTGGACTCCAACGTCAAAGG
[49 nt withheld, positions 2763-2811]
T
[91 nt withheld, positions 2813-2903]
G
[124 nt withheld, positions 2905-3028]
CAGGTGGCACTTTTCGGGGAAATGTGCGCGGAACCCCTATTTGTTTATTTTTCTAAATACATTCAAATAT
GTATCCGCTCATGAGACAATAACCCTGATAAATGCTTCAATAATATTGAAAAAGGAAGAGTCCTGAGGCG
GAAAGAACCAGCTGTGGAATGTGTGTCAGTTAGGGTGTGGAAAGTCCCCAGGCTCCCCAGCAGGCAGAAG
TATGCAAAGCATGCATCTCAATTAGTCAGCAACCAGGTGTGGAAAGTCCCCAGGCTCCCCAGCAGGCAGA
AGTATGCAAAGCATGCATCTCAATTAGTCAGCAACCATAGTCCCGCCCCTAACTCCGCCCATCCCGCCCC
TAACTCCGCCCAGTTCCGCCCATTCTCCGCCCCATGGCTGACTAATTTTTTTTATTTATGCAGAGGCCGA
GGCCGCCTCGGCCTCTGAGCTATTCCAGAAGTAGTGAGGAGGCTTTTTTGGAGGCCTAGGCTTTTGCAAA
GATCGATCAAGAGACAGGATGAGGATCGTTTCGCATGATTGAACAAGATGGATTGCACGCAGGTTCTCCG
GCCGCTTGGGTGGAGAGGCTATTCGGCTATGACTGGGCACAACAGACAATCGGCTGCTCTGATGCCGCCG
TGTTCCGGCTGTCAGCGCAGGGGCGCCCGGTTCTTTTTGTCAAGACCGACCTGTCCGGTGCCCTGAATGA
ACTGCAAGACGAGGCAGCGCGGCTATCGTGGCTGGCCACGACGGGCGTTCCTTGCGCAGCTGTGCTCGAC
GTTGTCACTGAAGCGGGAAGGGACTGGCTGCTATTGGGCGAAGTGCCGGGGCAGGATCTCCTGTCATCTC
ACCTTGCTCCTGCCGAGAAAGTATCCATCATGGCTGATGCAATGCGGCGGCTGCATACGCTTGATCCGGC
TACCTGCCCATTCGACCACCAAGCGAAACATCGCATCGAGCGAGCACGTACTCGGATGGAAGCCGGTCTT
GTCGATCAGGATGATCTGGACGAAGAGCATCAGGGGCTCGCGCCAGCCGAACTGTTCGCCAGGCTCAAGG
CGAGCATGCCCGACGGCGAGGATCTCGTCGTGACCCATGGCGATGCCTGCTTGCCGAATATCATGGTGGA
AAATGGCCGCTTTTCTGGATTCATCGACTGTGGCCGGCTGGGTGTGGCGGACCGCTATCAGGACATAGCG
TTGGCTACCCGTGATATTGCTGAAGAGCTTGGCGGCGAATGGGCTGACCGCTTCCTCGTGCTTTACGGTA
TCGCCGCTCCCGATTCGCAGCGCATCGCCTTCTATCGCCTTCTTGACGAGTTCTTCTGAGCGGGACTCTG
GGGTTCGAAATGACCGACCAAGCGACGCCCAACCTGCCATCACGAGATTTCGATTCCACCGCCGCCTTCT
ATGAAAGGTTGGGCTTCGGAATCGTTTTCCGGGACGCCGGCTGGATGATCCTCCAGCGCGGGGATCTCAT
GCTGGAGTTCTTCGCCCACCCTAGGGGGAGGCTAACTGAAACACGGAAGGAGACAATACCGGAAGGAACC
CGCGCTATGACGGCAATAAAAAGACAGAATAAAACGCACGGTGTTGGGTCGTTTGTTCATAAACGCGGGG
TTCGGTCCCAGGGCTGGCACTCTGTCGATACCCCACCGAGACCCCATTGGGGCCAATACGCCCGCGTTTC
TTCCTTTTCCCCACCCCACCCCCCAAGTTCGGGTGAAGGCCCAGGGCTCGCAGCCAACGTCGGGGCGGCA
GGCCCTGCCATAGCCTCAGGTTACTCATATATACTTTAGATTGATTTAAAACTTCATTTTTAATTTAAAA
GGATCTAGGTGAAGATCCTTTTTGATAATCTCATGACCAAAATCCCTTAACGTGAGTTTTCGTTCCACTG
AGCGTCAGACCCCGTAGAAAAGATCAAAGGATCTTC
Features (pLannotate 1.2.2; 15 found; start..end, strand, type, name):
      1..589     +  rep_origin     ori: high-copy-number ColE1/pMB1/pBR322/pUC origin of replication
    764..1067    +  enhancer       CMV enhancer: human cytomegalovirus immediate early enhancer
   1068..1271    +  promoter       CMV promoter: human cytomegalovirus (CMV) immediate early promoter
   1294..1337    +  misc_feature   MCS (fragment): multiple cloning site
   1354..1608    +  CDS            MBD2 (fragment): MBD2_HUMAN - Experimental evidence at protein level: Swiss-Prot protein existence level 1. Binds CpG islands in promoters where the DNA is methylated at position 5 of cytosine within CpG dinucleotides. Binds hemimethylated DNA as well. Recruits histone deacetylases and DNA methyltransferases. Acts as transcriptional repressor and plays a role in gene silencing. Functions as a scaffold protein, targeting GATAD2A and GATAD2B to chromatin to promote repression. May enhance the activation of some unmethylated cAMP-responsive promoters. From Homo sapiens (Human).
   1615..2334    +  CDS            EGFP: the original enhanced GFP (Yang et al., 1996) mammalian codon-optimized
   2339..2422    +  CDS            large T antigen (fragment): large T antigen from SV40 (simian virus 40)
   2445..2566    +  polyA_signal   SV40 poly(A) signal: SV40 polyadenylation signal
   2600..3028    -  rep_origin     f1 ori (sequence partly withheld): f1 bacteriophage origin of replication; arrow indicates direction of (+) strand synthesis
   3055..3159    +  promoter       AmpR promoter: bla
   3161..3518    +  promoter       SV40 promoter: SV40 enhancer and early promoter
   3553..4347    +  CDS            NeoR/KanR: aminoglycoside phosphotransferase from Tn5; aph(3')-II (or nptII); confers resistance to neomycin, kanamycin, and G418 (Geneticin®)
   4368..4520    +  CDS            ble (fragment): BLE_KLEPN - Experimental evidence at protein level: Swiss-Prot protein existence level 1. Binding protein with a strong affinity to the bleomycin family of antibiotics. Binds to CL990; an antimitotic-antibiotic compound. From Klebsiella pneumoniae.
   4579..4626    +  polyA_signal   HSV TK poly(A) signal: herpes simplex virus thymidine kinase polyadenylation signal (Cole and Stacy, 1985)
   4717..4733    -  polyA_signal   bGH poly(A) signal (fragment): bovine growth hormone polyadenylation signal
