[The description below was written by a language model from this plasmid's Addgene catalogue record and pLannotate feature annotations shown in this document.]
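Description:
pmMBD2-6G pc2843 is a mammalian expression plasmid built on the pEGFP-N1 backbone that encodes a short fragment of mouse MBD2 (amino acids 153-235, a 255 bp insert) fused to EGFP. The catalogue lists the vector type as bacterial expression, but the stated purpose and the parts present, a CMV enhancer/promoter upstream and an SV40 polyadenylation signal downstream, show that it is designed for expression in mammalian cells. The insert was cloned between EcoRI and XbaI sites. In the annotated sequence the MBD2 fragment lies directly upstream of the EGFP coding sequence, as expected for an N1-type vector, so GFP sits at the C-terminus of the MBD2 fragment. The catalogue's tag field instead describes GFP as N-terminal on the insert, which disagrees with the feature order. The annotation tool matched the insert to human MBD2 by homology, whereas the record gives mouse as the species. A short segment matching SV40 large T antigen follows EGFP; the record does not explain it.

The plasmid replicates in E. coli from a high-copy ColE1/pUC-type origin and also carries an f1 origin. A single NeoR/KanR (aph(3')-II) cassette is driven by tandem bacterial (bla) and SV40 early promoters and ends in an HSV TK poly(A) signal. It gives kanamycin resistance in bacteria and G418 selection in mammalian cells. The sequenced record is 4,954 nt, somewhat larger than the 4,733 bp listed, which matches the empty backbone. The associated study concerns MBD2 as a phase-separation scaffold in heterochromatin, so this truncation construct is probably used for live-cell imaging to map the contribution of individual MBD2 regions.
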