Addgene plasmid #229562: pmMBD2-6G pc2843
Purpose: Mammalian expression vector codes for MBD2(aa 153-235) fused c-terminal to GFP.
Depositing lab: Cristina Cardoso. Depositing organization: Technische Universitaet Darmstadt. Publication: Heterochromatome wide analyses reveal MBD2 as a phase separation scaffold for heterochromatin compartmentalization and composition. Zhang H, Ugur E, Hake C, Romero H, Arroyo M, Mahmoud M, Lermyte F, Leonhardt H, Cardoso MC. Nucleic Acids Res. 2025 Nov 26;53(22):gkaf1380. doi: 10.1093/nar/gkaf1380. PubMed 41416523.
Backbone
  Vector backbone: pEGFP-N1
  Backbone manufacturer: Clonetech
  Total vector size (bp): 4733
  Vector type: Bacterial Expression
  Selectable markers: Neomycin (select with G418)
Growth in bacteria
  Bacterial resistance: Kanamycin, 50 μg/mL
  Growth temperature: 37°C
  Growth strain: DH5alpha
  Copy number: Unknown
Gene/Insert
  Gene/Insert name: MBD2
  Species: M. musculus (mouse)
  Insert size (bp): 255
  Mutation: MBD2(aa 153-235)
  Entrez Gene: Mbd2 (a.k.a. MBD2a)
  Promoter: CMV
  Tag / fusion protein: GFP (N terminal on insert)
  Cloning method: Restriction Enzyme; 5′ cloning site EcoRI (not destroyed); 3′ cloning site XbaI (not destroyed)
  Sequencing primers: 5′ CGCAAATGGGCGGTAGGCGTG
Terms and licenses: Academic/Nonprofit Terms; Industry Terms: Not Available to Industry
How to cite: pmMBD2-6G pc2843 was a gift from Cristina Cardoso (Addgene plasmid # 229562 ; http://n2t.net/addgene:229562 ; RRID:Addgene_229562)
